LOCUS       Exported 1110 bp ds-DNA linear SYN 28-MAY-2021
DEFINITION  Expression of G protein-coupled receptors for PRESTO-Tango: parallel
            receptorome expression and screening via transcriptional output,
            with transcriptional activation following arrestin translocation.
ACCESSION   .
VERSION     .
KEYWORDS    LPAR4-Tango
SOURCE      synthetic DNA construct
  ORGANISM  synthetic DNA construct
REFERENCE   1 (bases 1 to 1110)
  AUTHORS   Kroeze WK, Sassano MF, Huang XP, Lansu K, McCorvy JD, Giguere PM,
            Sciaky N, Roth BL
  TITLE     PRESTO-Tango as an open-source resource for interrogation of the
            druggable human GPCRome.
  JOURNAL   Nat Struct Mol Biol. 2015 May;22(5):362-9. doi: 10.1038/nsmb.3014.
            Epub 2015 Apr 20.
  PUBMED    25895059
REFERENCE   2 (bases 1 to 1110)
  AUTHORS   .
  TITLE     Direct Submission
  JOURNAL   Exported May 28, 2021 from SnapGene Server 1.1.58
            http://www.snapgene.com
FEATURES             Location/Qualifiers
     source          1..1110
                     /organism="synthetic DNA construct"
                     /mol_type="other DNA"
ORIGIN
        1 atgggtgacc ggcgattcat tgactttcaa ttccaggatt ccaatagctc cctgcggcct
       61 cgattgggca atgccacagc taacaacact tgtatagtcg atgattcctt taagtacaat
      121 ctgaacggcg ccgtttattc cgtggttttc atcctcgggc ttattacaaa ttccgtgtcc
      181 ttgttcgtgt tctgctttag gatgaaaatg cggtccgaaa ccgccatttt tattaccaac
      241 cttgccgtct cagatttgct gttcgtttgt accttgccct tcaagatctt ctacaatttc
      301 aaccggcact ggccatttgg ggataccctg tgcaaaatca gtggaacggc ctttctgacc
      361 aatatctacg ggtccatgct gttcctgaca tgtatcagcg tggacaggtt cctggccata
      421 gtctatccat ttcggtcacg aacgatccgc accagaagga actccgctat agtgtgtgcg
      481 ggagtgtgga ttctcgtgct ctctgggggt atttctgctt ctctgtttag caccacgaat
      541 gtgaataacg caaccactac atgtttcgag ggtttttcaa agcgagtctg gaagacgtac
      601 ctgtcaaaga ttacaatttt tatagaagtg gtagggttta tcatcccact gattctgaat
      661 gtgagttgtt catccgtggt cttgaggact ttgcggaaac cagcgacgct ctcccagatc
      721 ggcacaaata agaagaaagt gctcaagatg atcacagtcc atatggcggt gttcgttgtg
      781 tgcttcgtgc cgtataattc tgtgcttttc ctgtatgcac tggtgcggag tcaggccatc
      841 accaactgct tcctggaaag gttcgctaag attatgtatc ctattacatt gtgcctcgct
      901 accctgaact gctgcttcga ccctttcatc tattatttca cactggagag ttttcagaag
      961 agcttctaca ttaacgcgca catccgaatg gaatcactgt ttaagacaga aaccccactg
     1021 acaactaaac cctctctgcc tgcgattcag gaagaagtgt ccgaccagac aacaaacaat
     1081 ggcggtgaac tgatgctgga aagtaccttt
//
