>Addgene plasmid #66420 | LPAR4-Tango | depositor partial sequence | sequence record 113453 | empty Tango
GACGGATCGGGAGATCTCCCGATCCCCTATGGTGCACTCTCAGTACAATCTGCTCTGATGCCGCATAGTT
AAGCCAGTATCTGCTCCCTGCTTGTGTGTTGGAGGTCGCTGAGTAGTGCGCGAGCAAAATTTAAGCTACA
ACAAGGCAAGGCTTGACCGACAATTGCATGAAGAATCTGCTTAGGGTTAGGCGTTTTGCGCTGCTTCGCG
ATGTACGGGCCAGATATACGCGTTGACATTGATTATTGACTAGTTATTAATAGTAATCAATTACGGGGTC
ATTAGTTCATAGCCCATATATGGAGTTCCGCGTTACATAACTTACGGTAAATGGCCCGCCTGGCTGACCG
CCCAACGACCCCCGCCCATTGACGTCAATAATGACGTATGTTCCCATAGTAACGCCAATAGGGACTTTCC
ATTGACGTCAATGGGTGGAGTATTTACGGTAAACTGCCCACTTGGCAGTACATCAAGTGTATCATATGCC
AAGTACGCCCCCTATTGACGTCAATGACGGTAAATGGCCCGCCTGGCATTATGCCCAGTACATGACCTTA
TGGGACTTTCCTACTTGGCAGTACATCTACGTATTAGTCATCGCTATTACCATGGTGATGCGGTTTTGGC
AGTACATCAATGGGCGTGGATAGCGGTTTGACTCACGGGGATTTCCAAGTCTCCACCCCATTGACGTCAA
TGGGAGTTTGTTTTGGCACCAAAATCAACGGGACTTTCCAAAATGTCGTAACAACTCCGCCCCATTGACG
CAAATGGGCGGTAGGCGTGTACGGTGGGAGGTCTATATAAGCAGAGCTCTCTGGCTAACTAGAGAACCCA
CTGCTTACTGGCTTATCGAAATTAATACGACTCACTATAGGGAGACCCAAGCTGGCTAGCGTTTAAACTT
AAGCTTGGTACCGAGCTCGGATCCACTAGTCCAGTGTGGTGGAATTCTGCAGATATCCAGCACAGTGGCG
GCCGCGCCACCATGAAGACGATCATCGCCCTGAGCTACATCTTCTGCCTGGTATTCGCCGACTACAAGGA
CGATGATGACGCCAGCATCGATACCGGTGGACGCACCCCACCCAGCCTGGGTCCCCAAGATGAGTCCTGC
ACCACCGCCAGCTCCTCCCTGGCCAAGGACACTTCATCGACCGGTGAGAACCTGTACTTCCAGCTAAGAT
TAGATAAAAGTAAAGTGATTAACAGCGCATTAGAGCTGCTTAATGAGGTCGGAATCGAAGGTTTAACAAC
CCGTAAACTCGCCCAGAAGCTAGGTGTAGAGCAGCCTACATTGTATTGGCATGTAAAAAATAAGCGGGCT
TTGCTCGACGCCTTAGCCATTGAGATGTTAGATAGGCACCATACTCACTTTTGCCCTTTAGAAGGGGAAA
GCTGGCAAGATTTTTTACGTAATAACGCTAAAAGTTTTAGATGTGCTTTACTAAGTCATCGCGATGGAGC
AAAAGTACATTTAGGTACACGGCCTACAGAAAAACAGTATGAAACTCTCGAAAATCAATTAGCCTTTTTA
TGCCAACAAGGTTTTTCACTAGAGAATGCATTATATGCACTCAGCGCTGTGGGGCATTTTACTTTAGGTT
GCGTATTGGAAGATCAAGAGCATCAAGTCGCTAAAGAAGAAAGGGAAACACCTACTACTGATAGTATGCC
GCCATTATTACGACAAGCTATCGAATTATTTGATCACCAAGGTGCAGAGCCAGCCTTCTTATTCGGCCTT
GAATTGATCATATGCGGATTAGAAAAACAACTTAAATGTGAAAGTGGGTCCGCGTACAGCCGCGCGCGTA
CGAAAAACAATTACGGGTCTACCATCGAGGGCCTGCTCGATCTCCCGGACGACGACGCCCCCGAAGAGGC
GGGGCTGGCGGCTCCGCGCCTGTCCTTTCTCCCCGCGGGACACACGCGCAGACTGTCGACGGCCCCCCCG
ACCGATGTCAGCCTGGGGGACGAGCTCCACTTAGACGGCGAGGACGTGGCGATGGCGCATGCCGACGCGC
TAGACGATTTCGATCTGGACATGTTGGGGGACGGGGATTCCCCGGGTCCGGGATTTACCCCCCACGACTC
CGCCCCCTACGGCGCTCTGGATATGGCCGACTTCGAGTTTGAGCAGATGTTTACCGATGCCCTTGGAATT
GACGAGTACGGTGGGTAGCTCGAGTCTAGAGGGCCCGTTTAAACCCGCTGATCAGCCTCGACTGTGCCTT
CTAGTTGCCAGCCATCTGTTGTTTGCCCCTCCCCCGTGCCTTCCTTGACCCTGGAAGGTGCCACTCCCAC
TGTCCTTTCCTAATAAAATGAGGAAATTGCATCGCATTGTCTGAGTAGGTGTCATTCTATTCTGGGGGGT
GGGGTGGGGCAGGACAGCAAGGGGGAGGATTGGGAAGACAATAGCAGGCATGCTGGGGATGCGGTGGGCT
CTATGGCTTCTGAGGCGGAAAGAACCAGCTGGGGCTCTAGGGGGTATCCCC
[124 nt withheld, positions 2502-2625]
C
[91 nt withheld, positions 2627-2717]
A
[49 nt withheld, positions 2719-2767]
CCTTTGACGTTGGAGTCCACGTTCTTT
[37 nt withheld, positions 2795-2831]
ACCCTATCTCGGTCTATTCTTTTGATTTATAAGGGATTTTGCCGATTTCGGCCTATTGGTTAAAAAATGA
GCTGATTTAACAAAAATTTAACGCGAATTAATTCTGTGGAATGTGTGTCAGTTAGGGTGTGGAAAGTCCC
CAGGCTCCCCAGCAGGCAGAAGTATGCAAAGCATGCATCTCAATTAGTCAGCAACCAGGTGTGGAAAGTC
CCCAGGCTCCCCAGCAGGCAGAAGTATGCAAAGCATGCATCTCAATTAGTCAGCAACCATAGTCCCGCCC
CTAACTCCGCCCATCCCGCCCCTAACTCCGCCCAGTTCCGCCCATTCTCCGCCCCATGGCTGACTAATTT
TTTTTATTTATGCAGAGGCCGAGGCCGCCTCTGCCTCTGAGCTATTCCAGAAGTAGTGAGGAGGCTTTTT
TGGAGGCCTAGGCTTTTGCAAAAAGCTCCCGGGAGCTTGTATATCCATTTTCGGATCTGATCAAGAGACA
GGATGAGGATCGTTTCGCATGATTGAACAAGATGGATTGCACGCAGGTTCTCCGGCCGCTTGGGTGGAGA
GGCTATTCGGCTATGACTGGGCACAACAGACAATCGGCTGCTCTGATGCCGCCGTGTTCCGGCTGTCAGC
GCAGGGGCGCCCGGTTCTTTTTGTCAAGACCGACCTGTCCGGTGCCCTGAATGAACTGCAGGACGAGGCA
GCGCGGCTATCGTGGCTGGCCACGACGGGCGTTCCTTGCGCAGCTGTGCTCGACGTTGTCACTGAAGCGG
GAAGGGACTGGCTGCTATTGGGCGAAGTGCCGGGGCAGGATCTCCTGTCATCTCACCTTGCTCCTGCCGA
GAAAGTATCCATCATGGCTGATGCAATGCGGCGGCTGCATACGCTTGATCCGGCTACCTGCCCATTCGAC
CACCAAGCGAAACATCGCATCGAGCGAGCACGTACTCGGATGGAAGCCGGTCTTGTCGATCAGGATGATC
TGGACGAAGAGCATCAGGGGCTCGCGCCAGCCGAACTGTTCGCCAGGCTCAAGGCGCGCATGCCCGACGG
CGAGGATCTCGTCGTGACCCATGGCGATGCCTGCTTGCCGAATATCATGGTGGAAAATGGCCGCTTTTCT
GGATTCATCGACTGTGGCCGGCTGGGTGTGGCGGACCGCTATCAGGACATAGCGTTGGCTACCCGTGATA
TTGCTGAAGAGCTTGGCGGCGAATGGGCTGACCGCTTCCTCGTGCTTTACGGTATCGCCGCTCCCGATTC
GCAGCGCATCGCCTTCTATCGCCTTCTTGACGAGTTCTTCTGAGCGGGACTCTGGGGTTCGAAATGACCG
ACCAAGCGACGCCCAACCTGCCATCACGAGATTTCGATTCCACCGCCGCCTTCTATGAAAGGTTGGGCTT
CGGAATCGTTTTCCGGGACGCCGGCTGGATGATCCTCCAGCGCGGGGATCTCATGCTGGAGTTCTTCGCC
CACCCCAACTTGTTTATTGCAGCTTATAATGGTTACAAATAAAGCAATAGCATCACAAATTTCACAAATA
AAGCATTTTTTTCACTGCATTCTAGTTGTGGTTTGTCCAAACTCATCAATGTATCTTATCATGTCTGTAT
ACCGTCGACCTCTAGCTAGAGCTTGGCGTAATCATGGTCATAGCTGTTTCCTGTGTGAAATTGTTATCCG
CTCACAATTCCACACAACATACGAGCCGGAAGCATAAAGTGTAAAGCCTGGGGTGCCTAATGAGTGAGCT
AACTCACATTAATTGCGTTGCGCTCACTGCCCGCTTTCCAGTCGGGAAACCTGTCGTGCCAGCTGCATTA
ATGAATCGGCCAACGCGCGGGGAGAGGCGGTTTGCGTATTGGGCGCTCTTCCGCTTCCTCGCTCACTGAC
TCGCTGCGCTCGGTCGTTCGGCTGCGGCGAGCGGTATCAGCTCACTCAAAGGCGGTAATACGGTTATCCA
CAGAATCAGGGGATAACGCAGGAAAGAACATGTGAGCAAAAGGCCAGCAAAAGGCCAGGAACCGTAAAAA
GGCCGCGTTGCTGGCGTTTTTCCATAGGCTCCGCCCCCCTGACGAGCATCACAAAAATCGACGCTCAAGT
CAGAGGTGGCGAAACCCGACAGGACTATAAAGATACCAGGCGTTTCCCCCTGGAAGCTCCCTCGTGCGCT
CTCCTGTTCCGACCCTGCCGCTTACCGGATACCTGTCCGCCTTTCTCCCTTCGGGAAGCGTGGCGCTTTC
TCATAGCTCACGCTGTAGGTATCTCAGTTCGGTGTAGGTCGTTCGCTCCAAGCTGGGCTGTGTGCACGAA
CCCCCCGTTCAGCCCGACCGCTGCGCCTTATCCGGTAACTATCGTCTTGAGTCCAACCCGGTAAGACACG
ACTTATCGCCACTGGCAGCAGCCACTGGTAACAGGATTAGCAGAGCGAGGTATGTAGGCGGTGCTACAGA
GTTCTTGAAGTGGTGGCCTAACTACGGCTACACTAGAAGAACAGTATTTGGTATCTGCGCTCTGCTGAAG
CCAGTTACCTTCGGAAAAAGAGTTGGTAGCTCTTGATCCGGCAAACAAACCACCGCTGGTAGCGGTTTTT
TTGTTTGCAAGCAGCAGATTACGCGCAGAAAAAAAGGATCTCAAGAAGATCCTTTGATCTTTTCTACGGG
GTCTGACGCTCAGTGGAACGAAAACTCACGTTAAGGGATTTTGGTCATGAGATTATCAAAAAGGATCTTC
ACCTAGATCCTTTTAAATTAAAAATGAAGTTTTAAATCAATCTAAAGTATATATGAGTAAACTTGGTCTG
ACAGTTACCAATGCTTAATCAGTGAGGCACCTATCTCAGCGATCTGTCTATTTCGTTCATCCATAGTTGC
CTGACTCCCCGTCGTGTAGATAACTACGATACGGGAGGGCTTACCATCTGGCCCCAGTGCTGCAATGATA
CCGCGAGACCCACGCTCACCGGCTCCAGATTTATCAGCAATAAACCAGCCAGCCGGAAGGGCCGAGCGCA
GAAGTGGTCCTGCAACTTTATCCGCCTCCATCCAGTCTATTAATTGTTGCCGGGAAGCTAGAGTAAGTAG
TTCGCCAGTTAATAGTTTGCGCAACGTTGTTGCCATTGCTACAGGCATCGTGGTGTCACGCTCGTCGTTT
GGTATGGCTTCATTCAGCTCCGGTTCCCAACGATCAAGGCGAGTTACATGATCCCCCATGTTGTGCAAAA
AAGCGGTTAGCTCCTTCGGTCCTCCGATCGTTGTCAGAAGTAAGTTGGCCGCAGTGTTATCACTCATGGT
TATGGCAGCACTGCATAATTCTCTTACTGTCATGCCATCCGTAAGATGCTTTTCTGTGACTGGTGAGTAC
TCAACCAAGTCATTCTGAGAATAGTGTATGCGGCGACCGAGTTGCTCTTGCCCGGCGTCAATACGGGATA
ATACCGCGCCACATAGCAGAACTTTAAAAGTGCTCATCATTGGAAAACGTTCTTCGGGGCGAAAACTCTC
AAGGATCTTACCGCTGTTGAGATCCAGTTCGATGTAACCCACTCGTGCACCCAACTGATCTTCAGCATCT
TTTACTTTCACCAGCGTTTCTGGGTGAGCAAAAACAGGAAGGCAAAATGCCGCAAAAAAGGGAATAAGGG
CGACACGGAAATGTTGAATACTCATACTCTTCCTTTTTCAATATTATTGAAGCATTTATCAGGGTTATTG
TCTCATGAGCGGATACATATTTGAATGTATTTAGAAAAATAAACAAATAGGGGTTCCGCGCACATTTCCC
CGAAAAGTGCCACCTGACGTC
