>Addgene plasmid #66420 | LPAR4-Tango | addgene partial sequence | sequence record 120318 | CMV-F 5'-CGCAAATGGGCGGTAGGCGTG-3'
GCTCTCTGGCTAACTAGAGAACCCACTGCTTACTGGCTTATCGAAATTAATACGACTCACTATAGGGAGA
CCCAAGCTGGCTAGCGTTTAAACTTAAGCTTGGTACCGAGCTCGGATCCACTAGTCCAGTGTGGTGGAAT
TCTGCAGATATCCAGCACAGTGGCGGCCGCGCCACCATGAAGACGATCATCGCCCTGAGCTACATCTTCT
GCCTGGTATTCGCCGACTACAAGGACGATGATGACGCCAGCATCGATATGGGTGACCGGCGATTCATTGA
CTTTCAATTCCAGGATTCCAATAGCTCCCTGCGGCCTCGATTGGGCAATGCCACAGCTAACAACACTTGT
ATAGTCGATGATTCCTTTAAGTACAATCTGAACGGCGCCGTTTATTCCGTGGTTTTCATCCTCGGGCTTA
TTACAAATTCCGTGTCCTTGTTCGTGTTCTGCTTTAGGATGAAAATGCGGTCCGAAACCGCCATTTTTAT
TACCAACCTTGCCGTCTCAGATTTGCTGTTCGTTTGTACCTTGCCCTTCAAGATCTTCTACAATTTCAAC
CGGCACTGGCCATTTGGGGATACCCTGTGCAAAATCAGTGGAACGGCCTTTCTGACCAATATCTACGGGT
CCATGCTGTTCCTGACATGTATCAGCGTGGACAGGTTCCTGGCCATAGTCTATCCATTTCGGTCACGAAC
GATCCGCACCAGAAGGAACTCCGCTATAGTGTGTGCGGGAGTGTGGATTCTCGTGCTCTCTGGGGGTATT
TCTGCTTCTCTGTTTAGCACCACGAATGTGAATAACGCAACCACTACATGTTTCGAGGGTTTTTCAAAGC
GAGTCTGGAAGACGTACCTGTCAAAGATTACAATTTTTATAGAAGTGGTAGGGTTTATCATCCCACTGAT
TC
