>Addgene plasmid #66420 | LPAR4-Tango | addgene partial sequence | sequence record 120319 | Tet-R 5'-GGCGAGTTTACGGGTTGTTA-3'
GCTCTAATGCGCTGTTAATCACTTTACTTTTATCTAATCTTAGCTGGAAGTACAGGTTCTCACCGGTCGA
TGAAGTGTCCTTGGCCAGGGAGGAGCTGGCGGTGGTGCAGGACTCATCTTGGGGACCCAGGCTGGGTGGG
GTGCGTCCACCGGTATCGATAAAGGTACTTTCCAGCATCAGTTCACCGCCATTGTTTGTTGTCTGGTCGG
ACACTTCTTCCTGAATCGCAGGCAGAGAGGGTTTAGTTGTCAGTGGGGTTTCTGTCTTAAACAGTGATTC
CATTCGGATGTGCGCGTTAATGTAGAAGCTCTTCTGAAAACTCTCCAGTGTGAAATAATAGATGAAAGGG
TCGAAGCAGCAGTTCAGGGTAGCGAGGCACAATGTAATAGGATACATAATCTTAGCGAACCTTTCCAGGA
AGCAGTTGGTGATGGCCTGACTCCGCACCAGTGCATACAGGAAAAGCACAGAATTATACGGCACGAAGCA
CACAACGAACACCGCCATATGGACTGTGATCATCTTGAGCACTTTCTTCTTATTTGTGCCGATCTGGGAG
AGCGTCGCTGGTTTCCGCAAAGTCCTCAAGACCACGGATGAACAACTCACATTCAGAATCAGTGGGATGA
TAAACCCTACCACTTCTATAAAAATTGTAATCTTTGACAGGTACGTCTTCCAGACTCGCTTTGAAAAACC
CTCGAAACATGTAGTGGTTGCGTTATTCACATTCGTGGTGCTAAACAGAGAAGCAGAAATACCCCCAGAG
AGCACGAGAATCCACACTCCCGCACACACTATAGCGGAGTTCCTTCTGGTGCGGATCGTTCGTGACCGAA
ATGGATAGACTATGGCCAGGAACCTGTCCACGCTGATACATGTCAGGAACAGCATGGACCCGTAGATATT
GGTCAGAAAGGCCGTTCCACTGATTTTGCACAGGGTATCCCCAAATGGCCAGTGCCGGTTGAAATTGTAG
AAGATCTTGAAGGGCAAGGTACAAACGAACAGCAAATCTGAGACGGCAAGGTTGGTA
