[The description below was written by a language model from this plasmid's Addgene catalogue record and the feature table of its GenBank file.]
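Description:
LPAR4-Tango is a mammalian expression plasmid from the PRESTO-Tango collection, a set of G protein-coupled receptor constructs built for parallel screening of receptor activation through a transcriptional readout. It is based on an "empty Tango" backbone of about 6.6 kb that was originally derived from pcDNA3.1(+). It is propagated in E. coli as a high-copy plasmid under ampicillin selection, and it carries a neomycin resistance marker so that transfected mammalian cells can be selected with G418.

The insert is the human lysophosphatidic acid receptor 4 coding sequence (LPAR4, also known as LPA4, GPR23 or P2RY9), about 1.1 kb, cloned by restriction digestion at a 5′ NotI site and expressed from the CMV promoter. The backbone supplies an N-terminal FLAG tag, which is useful for detecting the receptor. The depositor's comments indicate that a tTA (tetracycline transactivator) sequence lies downstream of the receptor. They also note that the site following tTA is XbaI rather than XhoI in most vectors of this series, so the identity of the 3′ site in this plasmid is uncertain. As the stated purpose describes, the assay couples arrestin translocation to the activated receptor with transcriptional activation, so that agonist activity is read as reporter output independently of the receptor's G protein coupling. The record does not itemise the other linker or cleavage elements of the Tango module.

The held GenBank record spans only 1110 bp, matching the insert length, and contains no annotated features beyond the source, so it gives no independent confirmation of the backbone elements. The plasmid was produced under a programme providing tools for understudied members of druggable protein families.
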