Addgene plasmid #66420: LPAR4-Tango
Purpose: Expression of G protein-coupled receptors for PRESTO-Tango: parallel receptorome expression and screening via transcriptional output, with transcriptional activation following arrestin translocation
Depositing lab: Bryan Roth. Depositing organization: University of North Carolina at Chapel Hill. Publication: PRESTO-Tango as an open-source resource for interrogation of the druggable human GPCRome. Kroeze WK, Sassano MF, Huang XP, Lansu K, McCorvy JD, Giguere PM, Sciaky N, Roth BL. Nat Struct Mol Biol. 2015 May;22(5):362-9. doi: 10.1038/nsmb.3014. Epub 2015 Apr 20. PubMed 25895059.
Backbone
  Vector backbone: empty Tango
  Backbone size w/o insert (bp): 6632
  Vector type: Mammalian Expression
  Selectable markers: Neomycin (select with G418)
Growth in bacteria
  Bacterial resistance: Ampicillin, 100 μg/mL
  Growth temperature: 37°C
  Growth strain: DH5alpha
  Copy number: High Copy
Gene/Insert
  Gene/Insert name: LPA4 (alt name: GPR23)
  Species: H. sapiens (human)
  Insert size (bp): 1110
  Entrez Gene: LPAR4 (a.k.a. GPR23, LPA4, P2RY9, P2Y5-LIKE, P2Y9)
  Promoter: CMV
  Tag / fusion protein: FLAG (N terminal on backbone)
  Cloning method: Restriction Enzyme; 5′ cloning site NotI (not destroyed); 3′ cloning site XhoI (unknown if destroyed)
  Sequencing primers: 5′ CMV-F; 3′ Tet-R
Terms and licenses: Academic/Nonprofit Terms; Industry Terms: Not Available to Industry
Depositor comments: Please note: Most of the PRESTO-Tango vectors do not contain the XhoI cut site downstream of the tTA sequence and instead carry an XbaI site. If you need to perform an XhoI digest we recommend sequencing with a forward primer at the C-terminus of tTA to determine which of the two sites is present. Suggested primer: 5-gagctccacttagacggcgagg-3. Original backbone was pcDNA3.1(+). These plasmids were generated as part of the Illuminating the Druggable Genome (IDG) program sponsored by the NIH Common Fund. The goal of this program is to identify, gather, and distribute information and resources for proteins that currently are not well-studied yet belong to commonly drug-targeted protein families: protein kinases, non-olfactory G-protein coupled receptors (GPCRs), and ion channels. The IDG program is designed to develop fundamental research tools for understudied proteins, elucidate their function, and disseminate the IDG-related resources and data to the greater scientific community.
How to cite: LPAR4-Tango was a gift from Bryan Roth (Addgene plasmid # 66420 ; http://n2t.net/addgene:66420 ; RRID:Addgene_66420)
